Addgene plasmid #68280: pSP323 pRS306 pRPS2-Mkk2DS-NLS-mCherry
Purpose: SKARS: Mpk1 MAPK activity sensor: Mkk2DS (1-100) 2xNLS mCherry
Depositing lab: Serge Pelet. Depositing organization: Universite de Lausanne (UNIL). Publication: Dynamic single cell measurements of kinase activity by synthetic kinase activity relocation sensors. Durandau E, Aymoz D, Pelet S. BMC Biol. 2015 Aug 1;13:55. doi: 10.1186/s12915-015-0163-z. PubMed 26231587.
Backbone
  Vector backbone: pRS306
  Vector type: Yeast Expression
  Selectable markers: URA3
Growth in bacteria
  Bacterial resistance: Ampicillin, 100 μg/mL
  Growth temperature: 37°C
  Growth strain: DH5alpha
  Copy number: High Copy
Gene/Insert
  Gene/Insert name: Mkk2DS NLS mCherry
  Species: S. cerevisiae (budding yeast)
  Entrez Gene: MKK2 (a.k.a. YPL140C, LPI6, SSP33)
  Promoter: RPS2
  Tag / fusion protein: mCherry (C terminal on insert)
  Cloning method: Restriction Enzyme; 5′ cloning site HindIII (not destroyed); 3′ cloning site XhoI (not destroyed)
  Sequencing primers: 5′ T7; 3′ T3
Terms and licenses: Academic/Nonprofit Terms; Industry Terms: Not Available to Industry
How to cite: pSP323 pRS306 pRPS2-Mkk2DS-NLS-mCherry was a gift from Serge Pelet (Addgene plasmid # 68280 ; http://n2t.net/addgene:68280 ; RRID:Addgene_68280)
