[The description below was written by a language model from this plasmid's Addgene catalogue record and pLannotate feature annotations shown in this document.]
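Description:
pSP323 pRS306 pRPS2-Mkk2DS-NLS-mCherry is a yeast expression plasmid built on pRS306, an integrating shuttle vector. The feature table shows no yeast replication origin or centromere, so maintenance in Saccharomyces cerevisiae depends on insertion into the genome, with selection through the URA3 auxotrophic marker (which is also counterselectable with 5-FOA). In E. coli the plasmid replicates from a high-copy ColE1/pUC-type origin and is selected with ampicillin through the AmpR β-lactamase gene. An f1 origin, lacZα and lac promoter remnants, and flanking T7 and T3 promoters are carried over from the backbone's cloning region.

The payload is a synthetic kinase activity relocation sensor (SKARS) for the MAP kinase Mpk1. It consists of residues 1–100 of the yeast MAPK kinase Mkk2, which serve as the docking site (DS) for the kinase. These are followed by two nuclear localization signals and a C-terminal mCherry red fluorescent protein. The annotated MKK2 fragment and mCherry are separated by an unannotated stretch that presumably holds the 2xNLS segment. Expression is driven by the RPS2 promoter according to the catalogue. This promoter is not annotated in the table, but a long unlabelled region lies upstream of MKK2. A short MON1 fragment is annotated at the upstream edge of that region and probably represents neighbouring genomic sequence carried in with the promoter. Transcription ends at the CYC1 terminator.

As the sensor name implies, kinase activity is read out as a change in the reporter's distribution between nucleus and cytoplasm. This allows dynamic single-cell measurement of Mpk1 signalling by fluorescence microscopy in live yeast.
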