Features (pLannotate 1.2.2; 20 found; start..end, strand, type, name):
     70..105     +  CDS            rop (fragment): Rop protein, which maintains plasmids at low copy number; rop
    207..254     +  misc_feature   bom (fragment): basis of mobility region from pBR322
    265..480     +  promoter       URA3 promoter: S. cerevisiae URA3
    481..1284    +  CDS            URA3: orotidine-5'-phosphate decarboxylase, required for uracil biosynthesis; S. cerevisiae URA3; yeast auxotrophic marker, counterselectable with 5-fluoroorotic acid (5-FOA)
   1363..1412    +  misc_feature   bom (fragment): basis of mobility region from pBR322
   1413..1868    -  rep_origin     f1 ori (sequence partly withheld): f1 bacteriophage origin of replication; arrow indicates direction of (+) strand synthesis
   1876..2033    -  CDS            lacZα (fragment): LacZα fragment of β-galactosidase; lacZ fragment
   2036..2054    +  promoter       T7 promoter: promoter for bacteriophage T7 RNA polymerase
   2062..2166    -  CDS            MON1 (fragment): MON1_YEAST - Also known as AUT12. Experimental evidence at protein level: Swiss-Prot protein existence level 1. In complex with CCZ1, is required for multiple vacuole delivery pathways including the cytoplasm to vacuole transport (Cvt), autophagy, pexophagy and endocytosis. The CCZ1-MON1 complex acts at the fusion of vesicles with the vacuole, through its regulation of the SNARE complex during the coordinated priming and docking stages of fusion, and particularly at the stage of tethering/docking (PubMed:12134085, PubMed:12364329, PubMed:12387888, PubMed:14662743, PubMed:15721293). The CCZ1-MO
   3075..3374    +  CDS            MKK2 (fragment): MKK2_YEAST - Also known as SSP33. Experimental evidence at protein level: Swiss-Prot protein existence level 1. Serine/threonine protein kinase involved in a signal transduction pathway that plays a role in yeast cell morphogenesis and cell growth. This pathway seems to start by SMP3; then involves the kinase PKC1 that may act on the BCK1 kinase that then phosphorylates MKK1 and MKK2 which themselves phosphorylate the MPK1 kinase. From Saccharomyces cerevisiae (strain ATCC 204508 / S288c) (Baker's yeast).
   3576..4277    +  CDS            mCherry: mCherry is a basic (constitutively fluorescent) red fluorescent protein published in 2004, derived from Discosoma sp.. It is reported to be a very rapidly-maturing monomer with low acid sensitivity.
   4293..4540    +  terminator     CYC1 terminator: S. cerevisiae CYC1; transcription terminator for CYC1
   4563..4581    -  promoter       T3 promoter: promoter for bacteriophage T3 RNA polymerase
   4626..4642    -  protein_bind   lac operator: The lac repressor binds to the lac operator to inhibit transcription in E. coli. This inhibition can be relieved by adding lactose or isopropyl-β-D-thiogalactopyranoside (IPTG). lac repressor encoded by lacI
   4650..4680    -  promoter       lac promoter: promoter for the E. coli lac operon
   4695..4716    -  protein_bind   CAP binding site: CAP binding activates transcription in the presence of cAMP. E. coli catabolite activator protein
   4729..4821    -  CDS            lacI (fragment): lac repressor; lacI; The lac repressor binds to the lac operator to inhibit transcription in E. coli. This inhibition can be relieved by adding lactose or isopropyl-β-D-thiogalactopyranoside (IPTG).
   5004..5592    -  rep_origin     ori: high-copy-number ColE1/pMB1/pBR322/pUC origin of replication
   5763..6623    -  CDS            AmpR: β-lactamase; bla; confers resistance to ampicillin, carbenicillin, and related antibiotics
   6624..6728    -  promoter       AmpR promoter: bla
>Addgene plasmid #68280 | pSP323 pRS306 pRPS2-Mkk2DS-NLS-mCherry | depositor full sequence | sequence record 119441 | pSP323 pRS306 pRPS2-Mkk2DS-NLS-mCherry sequence 6753 bps
GACGTCTAAGAAACCATTATTATCATGACATTAACCTATAAAAATAGGCGTATCACGAGGCCCTTTCGTC
TCGCGCGTTTCGGTGATGACGGTGAAAACCTCTGACACATGCAGCTCCCGGAGACGGTCACAGCTTGTCT
GTAAGCGGATGCCGGGAGCAGACAAGCCCGTCAGGGCGCGTCAGCGGGTGTTGGCGGGTGTCGGGGCTGG
CTTAACTATGCGGCATCAGAGCAGATTGTACTGAGAGTGCACCACGCTTTTCAATTCAATTCATCATTTT
TTTTTTATTCTTTTTTTTGATTTCGGTTTCTTTGAAATTTTTTTGATTCGGTAATCTCCGAACAGAAGGA
AGAACGAAGGAAGGAGCACAGACTTAGATTGGTATATATACGCATATGTAGTGTTGAAGAAACATGAAAT
TGCCCAGTATTCTTAACCCAACTGCACAGAACAAAAACCTGCAGGAAACGAAGATAAATCATGTCGAAAG
CTACATATAAGGAACGTGCTGCTACTCATCCTAGTCCTGTTGCTGCCAAGCTATTTAATATCATGCACGA
AAAGCAAACAAACTTGTGTGCTTCATTGGATGTTCGTACCACCAAGGAATTACTGGAGTTAGTTGAAGCA
TTAGGTCCCAAAATTTGTTTACTAAAAACACATGTGGATATCTTGACTGATTTTTCCATGGAGGGCACAG
TTAAGCCGCTAAAGGCATTATCCGCCAAGTACAATTTTTTACTCTTCGAAGACAGAAAATTTGCTGACAT
TGGTAATACAGTCAAATTGCAGTACTCTGCGGGTGTATACAGAATAGCAGAATGGGCAGACATTACGAAT
GCACACGGTGTGGTGGGCCCAGGTATTGTTAGCGGTTTGAAGCAGGCGGCAGAAGAAGTAACAAAGGAAC
CTAGAGGCCTTTTGATGTTAGCAGAATTGTCATGCAAGGGCTCCCTATCTACTGGAGAATATACTAAGGG
TACTGTTGACATTGCGAAGAGCGACAAAGATTTTGTTATCGGCTTTATTGCTCAAAGAGACATGGGTGGA
AGAGATGAAGGTTACGATTGGTTGATTATGACACCCGGTGTGGGTTTAGATGACAAGGGAGACGCATTGG
GTCAACAGTATAGAACCGTGGATGATGTGGTCTCTACAGGATCTGACATTATTATTGTTGGAAGAGGACT
ATTTGCAAAGGGAAGGGATGCTAAGGTAGAGGGTGAACGTTACAGAAAAGCAGGCTGGGAAGCATATTTG
AGAAGATGCGGCCAGCAAAACTAAAAAACTGTATTATAAGTAAATGCATGTATACTAAACTCACAAATTA
GAGCTTCAATTTAATTATATCAGTTATTACCCTGCGGTGTGAAATACCGCACAGATGCGTAAGGAGAAAA
TACCGCATCAGGAAATTGTAAACGTTAATATTTTGTTAAAATTCGCGTTAAATTTTTGTTAAATCAGCTC
ATTTTTTAACCAATAGGCCGAAATCGGCAAAATCCCTTATAAATCAAAAGAATAGACCGAGATAGGGT
[37 nt withheld, positions 1539-1575]
AAAGAACGTGGACTCCAACGTCAAAGG
[49 nt withheld, positions 1603-1651]
T
[91 nt withheld, positions 1653-1743]
G
[124 nt withheld, positions 1745-1868]
CGCGCCATTCGCCATTCAGGCTGCGCAACTGTTGGGAAGGGCGATCGGTGCGGGCCTCTTCGCTATTACG
CCAGCTGGCGAAGGGGGGATGTGCTGCAAGGCGATTAAGTTGGGTAACGCCAGGGTTTTCCCAGTCACGA
CGTTGTAAAACGACGGCCAGTGAATTGTAATACGACTCACTATAGGGCGAATTGGAGCTCGTTGCCACGA
TTGGAATACCCTCAAAATTCCCACTTTTACTATGCTTCAATTGACCCTTCGGTATCTCAGCATCTAGGTA
GCTTTCATTGAGATTCATAGTTCCGATGTACTGATTCTACGTTTGTGTACTTTGATAGACTTTTTTATTC
AATTCGTATTCACTACTATCTTTGTCTCGTACCGCGGTTTTTATCCTTTATTTCAGCCCTACGAGATAGA
ACGATGGAGCCTAGTAATACCATTTTATGTAAGCAAAATAAGAAGAAAGACTAAAAGAATTAGGATATGT
TGTTAATCAGGGATAAAGGTACGCATACTAGCCTTACTACGTAAATATAAGGTTACGGTTTACGATCACT
ATTGCAAGATACTATTGTTTAGCATTGGCAAAGACTTGACGGGAAATCTTTGATTGGGCCCAACCATATT
CATTAAAGATCCGGGATGTGAGCTTGAACTGCTTTTCGACGCGAAGAAGGTTTACACGTATTTTAGTAAT
TGGCTTATTCACTAAGGATTCTTAAGGTTTTCTTAATAGTTTTCTACGTCGGCATGCGATTGTTTGGTTT
AGAAGACTGCTTTCTAAATATGGTTGGGTGTATTTAAGCTAGACCCATACACCCGCTCTATGGGATTATT
TACTTGTTTGAATTTTAAGATTTGTGATAATGGAACTGGACGCAAACATTTGATGGAAAACGCATGTCAT
CATTAACGAGGTAACGTAGGTATCTGTCCTGCCTTAGTATTGCACGCAGCTTCCCAGGACGCCTAGCTAT
TTTTTCATCTATTCCCCTCTGTAGTAACGTAAGAGTTTTCAAGTTTTTAATTCAGACTTTCTCTTCCTTT
GTTTCCAATTTCCTTCCTTACTGCTTGATACCTTTTCAATCCCAAAGAAACCGTGTTCTTTATATATTGT
CGATTGAAAGTTACCTACATCAACTTTCCGTGTTCCATTCCGACTATAACAAACAACCAATAAGCTCAAC
TAATTAAGTAAAGCTTATGGCTTCAATGTTCAGACCACCAGAATCCAATAGGAGTCACCAAAAGACTCCA
AAATTAACGCTTCCAGTAAATTTAGTTCAAAATGCGAAATCCACTAATGATGGGCAACATCTCAACCGGT
CACCGTACTCGTCAGTGAACGAAAGCCCATACTCCAACAATAGCACTTCAGCTACTTCCACTACGTCATC
CATGGCTTCAAATTCCACTTTGTTGTACAATAGATCATCTACTACAACTATTAAAAATAGACCGGTACCA
CCTCCATTACCTCCCCTAGTACTAACGCAAAAAAAATCTAGACAACAAATGGGTCGTGGTTCGGAATTTG
AAGAACTAGGTTCCCCGCTAAAAAAACTAAAAATATCACCAGATACGGCTTCTGGTTTGGTTGAATTCCA
ACAAATGGGTCGTGGTTCGGAATTTGAAGAACTAGGTTCCCCGCTAAAAAAACTAAAAATATCACCAGAT
ACGGCTTCTGGTTTGGTTAGATCTGCTAGCAAGGGCGAGGAGGATAACATGGCCATCATCAAGGAGTTCA
TGCGCTTCAAGGTGCACATGGAGGGCTCCGTGAACGGCCACGAGTTCGAGATCGAGGGCGAGGGCGAGGG
CCGCCCCTACGAGGGCACCCAGACCGCCAAGCTGAAGGTGACCAAGGGTGGCCCCCTGCCCTTCGCCTGG
GACATCCTGTCCCCTCAGTTCATGTACGGCTCCAAGGCCTACGTGAAGCACCCCGCCGACATCCCCGACT
ACTTGAAGCTGTCCTTCCCCGAGGGCTTCAAGTGGGAGCGCGTGATGAACTTCGAGGACGGCGGCGTGGT
GACCGTGACCCAGGACTCCTCCCTGCAGGACGGCGAGTTCATCTACAAGGTGAAGCTGCGCGGCACCAAC
TTCCCCTCCGACGGCCCCGTAATGCAGAAGAAGACCATGGGCTGGGAGGCCTCCTCCGAGCGGATGTACC
CCGAGGACGGCGCCCTGAAGGGCGAGATCAAGCAGAGGCTGAAGCTGAAGGACGGCGGCCACTACGACGC
TGAGGTCAAGACCACCTACAAGGCCAAGAAGCCCGTGCAGCTGCCCGGCGCCTACAACGTCAACATCAAG
TTGGACATCACCTCCCACAACGAGGACTACACCATCGTGGAACAGTACGAACGCGCCGAGGGCCGCCACT
CCACCGGCGGCATGGACGAGCTGTACAAGGGATCTTAACTCGAGTCATGTAATTAGTTATGTCACGCTTA
CATTCACGCCCTCCCCCCACATCCGCTCTAACCGAAAAGGAAGGAGTTAGACAACCTGAAGTCTAGGTCC
CTATTTATTTTTTTATAGTTATGTTAGTATTAAGAACGTTATTTATATTTCAAATTTTTCTTTTTTTTCT
GTACAGACGCGTGTACGCATGTAACATTATACTGAAAACCTTGCTTGAGAAGGTTTTGGGACGCTCGAAG
GCTTTAATTTGCGGCCGGTACCCAGCTTTTGTTCCCTTTAGTGAGGGTTAATTCCGAGCTTGGCGTAATC
ATGGTCATAGCTGTTTCCTGTGTGAAATTGTTATCCGCTCACAATTCCACACAACATAGGAGCCGGAAGC
ATAAAGTGTAAAGCCTGGGGTGCCTAATGAGTGAGGTAACTCACATTAATTGCGTTGCGCTCACTGCCCG
CTTTCCAGTCGGGAAACCTGTCGTGCCAGCTGCATTAATGAATCGGCCAACGCGCGGGGAGAGGCGGTTT
GCGTATTGGGCGCTCTTCCGCTTCCTCGCTCACTGACTCGCTGCGCTCGGTCGTTCGGCTGCGGCGAGCG
GTATCAGCTCACTCAAAGGCGGTAATACGGTTATCCACAGAATCAGGGGATAACGCAGGAAAGAACATGT
GAGCAAAAGGCCAGCAAAAGGCCAGGAACCGTAAAAAGGCCGCGTTGCTGGCGTTTTTCCATAGGCTCGG
CCCCCCTGACGAGCATCACAAAAATCGACGCTCAAGTCAGAGGTGGCGAAACCCGACAGGACTATAAAGA
TACCAGGCGTTCCCCCCTGGAAGCTCCCTCGTGCGCTCTCCTGTTCCGACCCTGCCGCTTACCGGATACC
TGTCCGCCTTTCTCCCTTCGGGAAGCGTGGCGCTTTCTCAATGCTCACGCTGTAGGTATCTCAGTTCGGT
GTAGGTCGTTCGCTCCAAGCTGGGCTGTGTGCACGAACCCCCCGTTCAGCCCGACCGCTGCGCCTTATCC
GGTAACTATCGTCTTGAGTCCAACCCGGTAAGACACGACTTATCGCCACTGGCAGCAGCCACTGGTAACA
GGATTAGCAGAGCGAGGTATGTAGGCGGTGCTACAGAGTTCTTGAAGTGGTGGCCTAACTACGGCTACAC
TAGAAGGACAGTATTTGGTATCTGCGCTCTGCTGAAGCCAGTTACCTTCGGAAAAAGAGTTGGTAGCTCT
TGATCCGGCAAACAAACCACCGCTGGTAGCGGTGGTTTTTTTGTTTGCAAGCAGCAGATTACGCGCAGAA
AAAAAGGATCTCAAGAAGATCCTTTGATCTTTTCTACGGGGTCTGACGCTCAGTGGAACGAAAACTCACG
TTAAGGGATTTTGGTCATGAGATTATCAAAAAGGATCTTCACCTAGATCCTTTTAAATTAAAAATGAAGT
TTTAAATCAATCTAAAGTATATATGAGTAAACTTGGTCTGACAGTTACCAATGCTTAATCAGTGAGGCAC
CTATCTCAGCGATCTGTCTATTTCGTTCATCCATAGTTGCCTGACTGCCCGTCGTGTAGATAACTACGAT
ACGGGAGGGCTTACCATCTGGCCCCAGTGCTGCAATGATACCGCGAGACCCACGCTCACCGGCTCCAGAT
TTATCAGCAATAAACCAGCCAGCCGGAAGGGCCGAGCGCAGAAGTGGTCCTGCAACTTTATCCGCCTCCA
TCCAGTCTATTAATTGTTGCCGGGAAGCTAGAGTAAGTAGTTCGCCAGTTAATAGTTTGCGCAACGTTGT
TGCCATTGCTACAGGCATCGTGGTGTCACGCTCGTCGTTTGGTATGGCTTCATTCAGCTCCGGTTCCCAA
CGATCAAGGCGAGTTACATGATCCCCCATGTTGTGAAAAAAAGCGGTTAGCTCCTTCGGTCCTCCGATCG
TTGTCAGAAGTAAGTTGGCCGCAGTGTTATCACTCATGGTTATGGCAGCACTGCATAATTCTCTTACTGT
CATGCCATCCGTAAGATGCTTTTCTGTGACTGGTGAGTACTCAACCAAGTCATTCTGAGAATAGTGTATG
CGGCGACCGAGTTGCTCTTGCCCGGCGTCAATACGGGATAATACCGCGCCACATAGCAGAACTTTAAAAG
TGCTCATCATTGGAAAACGTTCTTCGGGGCGAAAACTCTCAAGGATCTTACCGCTGTTGAGATCCAGTTC
GATGTAACCCACTCGTGCACCCAACTGATCTTCAGCATCTTTTACTTTCACCAGCGTTTCTGGGTGAGCA
AAAACAGGAAGGCAAAATGCCGCAAAAAAGGGAATAAGGGCGACACGGAAATGTTGAATACTCATACTCT
TCCTTTTTCAATATTATTGAAGCATTTATCAGGGTTATTGTCTCATGAGCGGATACATATTTGAATGTAT
TTAGAAAAATAAACAAATAGGGGTTCCGCGCACATTTCCCCGAAAAGTGCCACCT
