>Addgene plasmid #68280 | pSP323 pRS306 pRPS2-Mkk2DS-NLS-mCherry | addgene partial sequence | sequence record 123911 | T7 5'-TAATACGACTCACTATAGGG-3'
AATTCCCACTTTTACTATGCTTCAATTGACCCTTCGGTATCTCAGCATCTAGGTAGCTTTCATTGAGATT
CATAGTTCCGATGTACTGATTCTACGTTTGTGTACTTTGATAGACTTTTTTATTCAATTCGTATTCACTA
CTATCTTTGTCTCGTACCGCGGTTTTTATCCTTTATTTCAGCCCTACGAGATAGAACGATGGAGCCTAGT
AATACCATTTTATGTAAGCAAAATAAGAAGAAAGACTAAAAGAATTAGGATATGTTGTTAATCAGGGATA
AAGGTACGCATACTAGCCTTACTACGTAAATATAAGGTTACGGTTTACGATCACTATTGCAAGATACTAT
TGTTTAGCATTGGCAAAGACTTGACGGGAAATCTTTGATTGGGCCCAACCATATTCATTAAAGATCCGGG
ATGTGAGCTTGAACTGCTTTTCGACGCGAAGAAGGTTTACACGTATTTTAGTAATTGGCTTATTCACTAA
GGATTCTTAAGGTTTTCTTAATAGTTTTCTACGTCGGCATGCGATTGTTTGGTTTAGAAGACTGCTTTCT
AAATATGGTTGGGTGTATTTAAGCTAGACCCATACACCCGCTCTATGGGATTATTTACTTGTTTGAATTT
TAAGATTTGTGATAATGGAACTGGACGCAAACATTTGATGGAAAACGCATGTCATCATTAACGAGGTAAC
GTAGGTATCTGTCCTGCCTTAGTATTGCACGCAGCTTCC
