>Addgene plasmid #68280 | pSP323 pRS306 pRPS2-Mkk2DS-NLS-mCherry | addgene partial sequence | sequence record 123940 | mCherry-R 5'-TTGGTCACCTTCAGCTTGG-3'
CCTCGATCTCGAACTCGTGGCCGTTCACGGAGCCCTCCATGTGCACCTTGAAGCGCATGAACTCCTTGAT
GATGGCCATGTTATCCTCCTCGCCCTTGCTAGCAGATCTAACCAAACCAGAAGCCGTATCTGGTGATATT
TTTAGTTTTTTTAGCGGGGAACCTAGTTCTTCAAATTCCGAACCACGACCCATTTGTTGGAATTCAACCA
AACCAGAAGCCGTATCTGGTGATATTTTTAGTTTTTTTAGCGGGGAACCTAGTTCTTCAAATTCCGAACC
ACGACCCATTTGTTGTCTAGATTTTTTTTGCGTTAGTACTAGGGGAGGTAATGGAGGTGGTACCGGTCTA
TTTTTAATAGTTGTAGTAGATGATCTATTGTACAACAAAGTGGAATTTGAAGCCATGGATGACGTAGTGG
AAGTAGCTGAAGTGCTATTGTTGGAGTATGGGCTTTCGTTCACTGACGAGTACGGTGACCGGTTGAGATG
TTGCCCATCATTAGTGGATTTCGCATTTTGAACTAAATTTACTGGAAGCGTTAATTTTGGAGTCTTTTGG
TGACTCCTATTGGATTCTGGTGGTCTGAACATTGAAGCCATAAGCTTTACTTAATTAGTTGAGCTTATTG
GTTGTTTGTTATAGTCGGAATGGAACACGGAAAGTTGATGTAGGTAACTTTCAATCGACAATATATAAAG
AACACGGTTTCTTTGGGATTGAAAAGGTATCAAGCAGTAAGGAAGGAAATTGGAA
